Addgene plasmid #233095: pYihI-N-term D-N/E-Q
Purpose: Expression of GST-YihI with N-term aspartic acids (D) mutated to asparagine (N) and glutamic acids (E) mutated to glutamine (Q)
Depositing lab: Michael Downey. Depositing organization: University of Ottawa. Publication: Identification of polyphosphate-binding proteins in Escherichia coli uncovers targets involved in translation control and ribosome biogenesis. Baijal K, Kore B, Abramchuk I, Denoncourt A, Han S, Simms A, Dagenais A, Long AR, Rudner AD, Lavallee-Adam M, Gray MJ, Downey M. mBio. 2025 Aug 13;16(8):e0050025. doi: 10.1128/mbio.00500-25. Epub 2025 Jul 7. PubMed 40621900.
Backbone
  Vector backbone: pGEX4T1
  Backbone size w/o insert (bp): 4958
  Total vector size (bp): 5465
  Vector type: Bacterial Expression
Growth in bacteria
  Bacterial resistance: Ampicillin, 100 μg/mL
  Growth temperature: 37°C
  Growth strain: DH5alpha
  Copy number: High Copy
Gene/Insert
  Gene/Insert name: YihI with N-term aspartic acids (D) mutated to asparagine (N) and glutamic acids (E) mutated to glutamine (Q)
  Species: E. coli
  Insert size (bp): 507
  Mutation: N-term aspartic acids (D) mutated to asparagine (N) and glutamic acids (E) mutated to glutamine (Q)
  Tag / fusion protein: GST (N terminal on backbone)
Terms and licenses: Academic/Nonprofit Terms; Industry Terms
Depositor comments: Please visit https://doi.org/10.1101/2025.02.12.637445 for bioRxiv preprint.
How to cite: pYihI-N-term D-N/E-Q was a gift from Michael Downey (Addgene plasmid # 233095 ; http://n2t.net/addgene:233095 ; RRID:Addgene_233095)
