[The description below was written by a language model from this plasmid's Addgene catalogue record and pLannotate feature annotations shown in this document.]
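Description:
pYihI-N-term D-N/E-Q is a bacterial expression plasmid built on the pGEX4T1 backbone (5,465 bp in total, with a 507 bp insert) for producing a mutant form of the E. coli protein YihI as a glutathione S-transferase fusion. It replicates from a high-copy ColE1/pMB1-type origin and is selected through the β-lactamase gene (AmpR), which confers ampicillin resistance. Remnants of the pBR322 lineage, including bom and rop fragments, a lacZα segment with its lac promoter and CAP site, and a small yciV fragment, are annotated as well, but they appear to be backbone carry-over rather than functional parts of the design.

The expression cassette uses the strong hybrid tac promoter followed by a lac operator, and the plasmid carries its own lacI gene under the lacI promoter. Transcription is therefore held off by the lac repressor and induced with IPTG. Downstream lies the Schistosoma japonicum GST coding sequence, followed after a short linker by the yihI open reading frame, which places GST at the N terminus of the fusion. This allows affinity capture on glutathione resin. YihI is a GTPase-activating protein for Der/EngA that influences 50S ribosomal subunit assembly. In this variant, the aspartic acid residues in the N-terminal region are changed to asparagine and the glutamic acids to glutamine, neutralising the acidic side chains while keeping similar size. The record does not list the individual positions altered. The associated study identified polyphosphate-binding proteins in E. coli linked to translation control and ribosome biogenesis, so the construct is presumably used to make recombinant protein for testing how the N-terminal acidic residues affect YihI's behaviour in that context.
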