Features (pLannotate 1.2.2; 17 found; start..end, strand, type, name):
      1..589     +  rep_origin     ori: high-copy-number ColE1/pMB1/pBR322/pUC origin of replication
    775..826     -  misc_feature   bom (fragment): basis of mobility region from pBR322
    833..910     +  promoter       lacI promoter: lacI
    911..1993    +  CDS            lacI: lac repressor; lacI; The lac repressor binds to the lac operator to inhibit transcription in E. coli. This inhibition can be relieved by adding lactose or isopropyl-β-D-thiogalactopyranoside (IPTG).
   2006..2027    +  protein_bind   CAP binding site: CAP binding activates transcription in the presence of cAMP. E. coli catabolite activator protein
   2042..2072    +  promoter       lac promoter: promoter for the E. coli lac operon
   2080..2096    +  protein_bind   lac operator: The lac repressor binds to the lac operator to inhibit transcription in E. coli. This inhibition can be relieved by adding lactose or isopropyl-β-D-thiogalactopyranoside (IPTG). lac repressor encoded by lacI
   2116..2289    +  CDS            lacZα: LacZα fragment of β-galactosidase; lacZ fragment
   2553..2669    -  CDS            yciV (fragment): RNAAM_ECOLI - Also known as trpH From Escherichia coli (strain K12).
   2745..2773    +  promoter       tac promoter: strong E. coli promoter; hybrid between the trp and lac UV5 promoters
   2781..2797    +  protein_bind   lac operator: The lac repressor binds to the lac operator to inhibit transcription in E. coli. This inhibition can be relieved by adding lactose or isopropyl-β-D-thiogalactopyranoside (IPTG). lac repressor encoded by lacI
   2820..3473    +  CDS            GST26_SCHJA: Experimental evidence at protein level: Swiss-Prot protein existence level 1. GST isoenzymes appear to play a central role in the parasite detoxification system. Other functions are also suspected including a role in increasing the solubility of haematin in the parasite gut. From Schistosoma japonicum (Blood fluke).
   3507..4013    +  CDS            yihI: YIHI_ECOLI - Experimental evidence at protein level: Swiss-Prot protein existence level 1. A GTPase-activating protein (GAP) that modifies Der/EngA GTPase function, negatively regulating cell growth, probably via ribosome assembly. Stimulates the GTPase activity of Der; a construct missing the first 45 residues is even more stimulatory. Does not stimulate 2 other GTPases (ObgE and Era). Overexpression inhibits cell growth; precursor 16S rRNA accumulates, the 23S rRNA is 6-7 bases longer than usual, and 50S ribosomal subunits are improperly assembled, leading to 45S subunits lacking proteins L9
   4044..4083    +  CDS            rop (fragment): Rop protein, which maintains plasmids at low copy number; rop
   4185..4225    +  misc_feature   bom (fragment): basis of mobility region from pBR322
   4330..4434    +  promoter       AmpR promoter: bla
   4435..5295    +  CDS            AmpR: β-lactamase; bla; confers resistance to ampicillin, carbenicillin, and related antibiotics
>Addgene plasmid #233095 | pYihI-N-term D-N/E-Q | addgene full sequence | sequence record 468389 | Addgene NGS Result
TTGAGATCCTTTTTTTCTGCGCGTAATCTGCTGCTTGCAAACAAAAAAACCACCGCTACCAGCGGTGGTT
TGTTTGCCGGATCAAGAGCTACCAACTCTTTTTCCGAAGGTAACTGGCTTCAGCAGAGCGCAGATACCAA
ATACTGTCCTTCTAGTGTAGCCGTAGTTAGGCCACCACTTCAAGAACTCTGTAGCACCGCCTACATACCT
CGCTCTGCTAATCCTGTTACCAGTGGCTGCTGCCAGTGGCGATAAGTCGTGTCTTACCGGGTTGGACTCA
AGACGATAGTTACCGGATAAGGCGCAGCGGTCGGGCTGAACGGGGGGTTCGTGCACACAGCCCAGCTTGG
AGCGAACGACCTACACCGAACTGAGATACCTACAGCGTGAGCTATGAGAAAGCGCCACGCTTCCCGAAGG
GAGAAAGGCGGACAGGTATCCGGTAAGCGGCAGGGTCGGAACAGGAGAGCGCACGAGGGAGCTTCCAGGG
GGAAACGCCTGGTATCTTTATAGTCCTGTCGGGTTTCGCCACCTCTGACTTGAGCGTCGATTTTTGTGAT
GCTCGTCAGGGGGGCGGAGCCTATGGAAAAACGCCAGCAACGCGGCCTTTTTACGGTTCCTGGCCTTTTG
CTGGCCTTTTGCTCACATGTTCTTTCCTGCGTTATCCCCTGATTCTGTGGATAACCGTATTACCGCCTTT
GAGTGAGCTGATACCGCTCGCCGCAGCCGAACGACCGAGCGCAGCGAGTCAGTGAGCGAGGAAGCGGAAG
AGCGCCTGATGCGGTATTTTCTCCTTACGCATCTGTGCGGTATTTCACACCGCATAAATTCCGACACCAT
CGAATGGCGCAAAACCTTTCGCGGTATGGCATGATAGCGCCCGGAAGAGAGTCAATTCAGGGTGGTGAAT
GTGAAACCAGTAACGTTATACGATGTCGCAGAGTATGCCGGTGTCTCTTATCAGACCGTTTCCCGCGTGG
TGAACCAGGCCAGCCACGTTTCTGCGAAAACGCGGGAAAAAGTGGAAGCGGCGATGGCGGAGCTGAATTA
CATTCCCAACCGCGTGGCACAACAACTGGCGGGCAAACAGTCGTTGCTGATTGGCGTTGCCACCTCCAGT
CTGGCCCTGCACGCGCCGTCGCAAATTGTCGCGGCGATTAAATCTCGCGCCGATCAACTGGGTGCCAGCG
TGGTGGTGTCGATGGTAGAACGAAGCGGCGTCGAAGCCTGTAAAGCGGCGGTGCACAATCTTCTCGCGCA
ACGCGTCAGTGGGCTGATCATTAACTATCCGCTGGATGACCAGGATGCCATTGCTGTGGAAGCTGCCTGC
ACTAATGTTCCGGCGTTATTTCTTGATGTCTCTGACCAGACACCCATCAACAGTATTATTTTCTCCCATG
AAGACGGTACGCGACTGGGCGTGGAGCATCTGGTCGCATTGGGTCACCAGCAAATCGCGCTGTTAGCGGG
CCCATTAAGTTCTGTCTCGGCGCGTCTGCGTCTGGCTGGCTGGCATAAATATCTCACTCGCAATCAAATT
CAGCCGATAGCGGAACGGGAAGGCGACTGGAGTGCCATGTCCGGTTTTCAACAAACCATGCAAATGCTGA
ATGAGGGCATCGTTCCCACTGCGATGCTGGTTGCCAACGATCAGATGGCGCTGGGCGCAATGCGCGCCAT
TACCGAGTCCGGGCTGCGCGTTGGTGCGGATATCTCGGTAGTGGGATACGACGATACCGAAGACAGCTCA
TGTTATATCCCGCCGTTAACCACCATCAAACAGGATTTTCGCCTGCTGGGGCAAACCAGCGTGGACCGCT
TGCTGCAACTCTCTCAGGGCCAGGCGGTGAAGGGCAATCAGCTGTTGCCCGTCTCACTGGTGAAAAGAAA
AACCACCCTGGCGCCCAATACGCAAACCGCCTCTCCCCGCGCGTTGGCCGATTCATTAATGCAGCTGGCA
CGACAGGTTTCCCGACTGGAAAGCGGGCAGTGAGCGCAACGCAATTAATGTAAGTTAGCTCACTCATTAG
GCACCCCAGGCTTTACACTTTATGCTTCCGGCTCGTATGTTGTGTGGAATTGTGAGCGGATAACAATTTC
ACACAGGAAACAGCTATGACCATGATTACGGATTCACTGGCCGTCGTTTTACAACGTCGTGACTGGGAAA
ACCCTGGCGTTACCCAACTTAATCGCCTTGCAGCACATCCCCCTTTCGCCAGCTGGCGTAATAGCGAAGA
GGCCCGCACCGATCGCCCTTCCCAACAGTTGCGCAGCCTGAATGGCGAATGGCGCTTTGCCTGGTTTCCG
GCACCAGAAGCGGTGCCGGAAAGCTGGCTGGAGTGCGATCTTCCTGAGGCCGATACTGTCGTCGTCCCCT
CAAACTGGCAGATGCACGGTTACGATGCGCCCATCTACACCAACGTGACCTATCCCATTACGGTCAATCC
GCCGTTTGTTCCCACGGAGAATCCGACGGGTTGTTACTCGCTCACATTTAATGTTGATGAAAGCTGGCTA
CAGGAAGGCCAGACGCGAATTATTTTTGATGGCGTTGGAATTAGCTTATCGACTGCACGGTGCACCAATG
CTTCTGGCGTCAGGCAGCCATCGGAAGCTGTGGTATGGCTGTGCAGGTCGTAAATCACTGCATAATTCGT
GTCGCTCAAGGCGCACTCCCGTTCTGGATAATGTTTTTTGCGCCGACATCATAACGGTTCTGGCAAATAT
TCTGAAATGAGCTGTTGACAATTAATCATCGGCTCGTATAATGTGTGGAATTGTGAGCGGATAACAATTT
CACACAGGAAACAGTATTCATGTCCCCTATACTAGGTTATTGGAAAATTAAGGGCCTTGTGCAACCCACT
CGACTTCTTTTGGAATATCTTGAAGAAAAATATGAAGAGCATTTGTATGAGCGCGATGAAGGTGATAAAT
GGCGAAACAAAAAGTTTGAATTGGGTTTGGAGTTTCCCAATCTTCCTTATTATATTGATGGTGATGTTAA
ATTAACACAGTCTATGGCCATCATACGTTATATAGCTGACAAGCACAACATGTTGGGTGGTTGTCCAAAA
GAGCGTGCAGAGATTTCAATGCTTGAAGGAGCGGTTTTGGATATTAGATACGGTGTTTCGAGAATTGCAT
ATAGTAAAGACTTTGAAACTCTCAAAGTTGATTTTCTTAGCAAGCTACCTGAAATGCTGAAAATGTTCGA
AGATCGTTTATGTCATAAAACATATTTAAATGGTGATCATGTAACCCATCCTGACTTCATGTTGTATGAC
GCTCTTGATGTTGTTTTATACATGGACCCAATGTGCCTGGATGCGTTCCCAAAATTAGTTTGTTTTAAAA
AACGTATTGAAGCTATCCCACAAATTGATAAGTACTTGAAATCCAGCAAGTATATAGCATGGCCTTTGCA
GGGCTGGCAAGCCACGTTTGGTGGTGGCGACCATCCTCCAAAATCGGATCTGGTTCCGCGTGGATCCCCG
GAATTCATGAAACCATCATCTTCAAACTCACGCAGCAAAGGTCATGCAAAAGCGCGTCGAAAAACACGCC
AGCAGCTGAACCAGCAGGCTCGTAACCGCAAGCGTCAGAAAAAACGTCGTGGTCATGCGCCGGGCAGCCG
CGCAGCGGGCGGAAACACCACGTCAGGCAGCAAAGGCCAGAACGCACCAAAAGATCCACGTATTGGCAGT
AAAACCCCTATTCCATTGGGCGTGACTGAAAAAGTCACCAAACAGCACAAACCGAAGAGTGAGAAACCTA
TGCTTTCACCGCAGGCGGAGTTGGAATTACTGGAAACGGATGAGCGTCTGGATGCGCTGCTGGAACGTCT
GGAAGCAGGCGAAACCCTGAGTGCCGAAGAGCAATCCTGGGTGGATGCTAAACTGGATCGTATTGATGAG
TTGATGCAGAAACTCGGCCTCTCTTATGACGATGACGAAGAAGAGGAAGAAGACGAGAAGCAAGAAGACA
TGATGCGTCTGCTGCGGGGCAACTAAGCGGCCGCATCGTGACTGACTGACGATCTGCCTCGCGCGTTTCG
GTGATGACGGTGAAAACCTCTGACACATGCAGCTCCCGGAGACGGTCACAGCTTGTCTGTAAGCGGATGC
CGGGAGCAGACAAGCCCGTCAGGGCGCGTCAGCGGGTGTTGGCGGGTGTCGGGGCGCAGCCATGACCCAG
TCACGTAGCGATAGCGGAGTGTATAATTCTTGAAGACGAAAGGGCCTCGTGATACGCCTATTTTTATAGG
TTAATGTCATGATAATAATGGTTTCTTAGACGTCAGGTGGCACTTTTCGGGGAAATGTGCGCGGAACCCC
TATTTGTTTATTTTTCTAAATACATTCAAATATGTATCCGCTCATGAGACAATAACCCTGATAAATGCTT
CAATAATATTGAAAAAGGAAGAGTATGAGTATTCAACATTTCCGTGTCGCCCTTATTCCCTTTTTTGCGG
CATTTTGCCTTCCTGTTTTTGCTCACCCAGAAACGCTGGTGAAAGTAAAAGATGCTGAAGATCAGTTGGG
TGCACGAGTGGGTTACATCGAACTGGATCTCAACAGCGGTAAGATCCTTGAGAGTTTTCGCCCCGAAGAA
CGTTTTCCAATGATGAGCACTTTTAAAGTTCTGCTATGTGGCGCGGTATTATCCCGTGTTGACGCCGGGC
AAGAGCAACTCGGTCGCCGCATACACTATTCTCAGAATGACTTGGTTGAGTACTCACCAGTCACAGAAAA
GCATCTTACGGATGGCATGACAGTAAGAGAATTATGCAGTGCTGCCATAACCATGAGTGATAACACTGCG
GCCAACTTACTTCTGACAACGATCGGAGGACCGAAGGAGCTAACCGCTTTTTTGCACAACATGGGGGATC
ATGTAACTCGCCTTGATCGTTGGGAACCGGAGCTGAATGAAGCCATACCAAACGACGAGCGTGACACCAC
GATGCCTGCAGCAATGGCAACAACGTTGCGCAAACTATTAACTGGCGAACTACTTACTCTAGCTTCCCGG
CAACAATTAATAGACTGGATGGAGGCGGATAAAGTTGCAGGACCACTTCTGCGCTCGGCCCTTCCGGCTG
GCTGGTTTATTGCTGATAAATCTGGAGCCGGTGAGCGTGGGTCTCGCGGTATCATTGCAGCACTGGGGCC
AGATGGTAAGCCCTCCCGTATCGTAGTTATCTACACGACGGGGAGTCAGGCAACTATGGATGAACGAAAT
AGACAGATCGCTGAGATAGGTGCCTCACTGATTAAGCATTGGTAACTGTCAGACCAAGTTTACTCATATA
TACTTTAGATTGATTTAAAACTTCATTTTTAATTTAAAAGGATCTAGGTGAAGATCCTTTTTGATAATCT
CATGACCAAAATCCCTTAACGTGAGTTTTCGTTCCACTGAGCGTCAGACCCCGTAGAAAAGATCAAAGGA
TCTTC
